Addgene plasmid #237510: pUC19::ZmUBI-RWT4Cs
Purpose: Protoplast expression
Depositing lab: Gitta Coaker. Depositing organization: University of California, Davis. Publication: Wheat tandem kinase RWT4 directly binds a fungal effector to activate defense. Sung YC, Li Y, Bernasconi Z, Baik S, Asuke S, Keller B, Fahima T, Coaker G. Nat Genet. 2025 Apr 14. doi: 10.1038/s41588-025-02162-w. PubMed 40229601.
Backbone
  Vector backbone: pUC19::ZmUBi
  Vector type: Plant Expression
Growth in bacteria
  Bacterial resistance: Ampicillin, 100 μg/mL
  Growth temperature: 37°C
  Growth strain: DH5alpha
  Copy number: High Copy
Gene/Insert
  Gene/Insert name: Rwt4Cs
  Species: Triticum aestivum
  Cloning method: Gateway Cloning
Terms and licenses: Academic/Nonprofit Terms; Industry Terms: Not Available to Industry
Depositor comments: Please visit https://doi.org/10.1101/2024.04.30.591956 for bioRxiv preprint.
How to cite: pUC19::ZmUBI-RWT4Cs was a gift from Gitta Coaker (Addgene plasmid # 237510 ; http://n2t.net/addgene:237510 ; RRID:Addgene_237510)
