[The description below was written by a language model from this plasmid's Addgene catalogue record and pLannotate feature annotations shown in this document.]
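Description:
pUC19::ZmUBI-RWT4Cs is a plant expression plasmid of about 7.9 kb, built on a pUC19 backbone carrying a maize ubiquitin promoter cassette and intended for transient expression in protoplasts rather than for Agrobacterium-mediated delivery; no T-DNA borders or plant selectable marker are annotated. In E. coli it replicates from the high-copy ColE1/pUC origin and is selected with ampicillin through the β-lactamase gene and its own promoter. Remnants of the pUC19 scaffold (lac promoter and operator, CAP site, lacZα and multiple cloning site fragments, and short lacI, bom and rop fragments) are present but have no role in plant expression.

The payload is Rwt4Cs, an RWT4 allele from bread wheat (Triticum aestivum); the associated publication describes RWT4 as a tandem kinase that binds a fungal effector to activate defense. The coding sequence was introduced by Gateway cloning and lies in the roughly 2.8 kb interval between the attB1 and attB2 sites, although the insert itself is not annotated in the feature table. Transcription is driven by the maize polyubiquitin (Ubi) promoter, a strong constitutive promoter widely used in cereals, and terminated by the nopaline synthase (NOS) terminator and polyadenylation signal. A partial FLAG match sits just upstream of attB2, and a 3xHA tag follows attB2 on the vector side. This arrangement suggests a C-terminally epitope-tagged protein that could be detected by immunoblot or immunoprecipitation, though the record does not confirm the reading frame or the tagging. The stated use is expression of RWT4 in protoplasts, presumably for functional assays of this immune receptor.
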