Features (pLannotate 1.2.2; 17 found; start..end, strand, type, name):
      1..589     +  rep_origin     ori: high-copy-number ColE1/pMB1/pBR322/pUC origin of replication
    772..864     +  CDS            lacI (fragment): lac repressor; lacI; The lac repressor binds to the lac operator to inhibit transcription in E. coli. This inhibition can be relieved by adding lactose or isopropyl-β-D-thiogalactopyranoside (IPTG).
    877..898     +  protein_bind   CAP binding site: CAP binding activates transcription in the presence of cAMP. E. coli catabolite activator protein
    913..943     +  promoter       lac promoter: promoter for the E. coli lac operon
    951..967     +  protein_bind   lac operator: The lac repressor binds to the lac operator to inhibit transcription in E. coli. This inhibition can be relieved by adding lactose or isopropyl-β-D-thiogalactopyranoside (IPTG). lac repressor encoded by lacI
   1010..2996    +  promoter       Ubi promoter: maize polyubiquitin gene promoter
   3010..3034    +  protein_bind   attB1: mutant version of attB; recombination site for the Gateway® BP reaction BP Clonase™
   5821..5841    +  CDS            FLAG (fragment): FLAG® epitope tag, followed by an enterokinase cleavage site
   5848..5872    -  protein_bind   attB2: mutant version of attB; recombination site for the Gateway® BP reaction BP Clonase™
   5901..5990    +  CDS            3xHA: three tandem HA epitope tags
   6024..6276    +  terminator     NOS terminator: nopaline synthase terminator and poly(A) signal
   6288..6319    -  misc_feature   MCS (fragment): pUC18/19 multiple cloning site
   6316..6473    +  CDS            lacZα (fragment): LacZα fragment of β-galactosidase; lacZ fragment
   6479..6578    -  misc_feature   bom (fragment): basis of mobility region from pBR322
   6680..6715    -  CDS            rop (fragment): Rop protein, which maintains plasmids at low copy number; rop
   6810..6914    +  promoter       AmpR promoter: bla
   6915..7775    +  CDS            AmpR: β-lactamase; bla; confers resistance to ampicillin, carbenicillin, and related antibiotics
>Addgene plasmid #237510 | pUC19::ZmUBI-RWT4Cs | addgene full sequence | sequence record 471106 | Addgene NGS Result
TTGAGATCCTTTTTTTCTGCGCGTAATCTGCTGCTTGCAAACAAAAAAACCACCGCTACCAGCGGTGGTT
TGTTTGCCGGATCAAGAGCTACCAACTCTTTTTCCGAAGGTAACTGGCTTCAGCAGAGCGCAGATACCAA
ATACTGTTCTTCTAGTGTAGCCGTAGTTAGGCCACCACTTCAAGAACTCTGTAGCACCGCCTACATACCT
CGCTCTGCTAATCCTGTTACCAGTGGCTGCTGCCAGTGGCGATAAGTCGTGTCTTACCGGGTTGGACTCA
AGACGATAGTTACCGGATAAGGCGCAGCGGTCGGGCTGAACGGGGGGTTCGTGCACACAGCCCAGCTTGG
AGCGAACGACCTACACCGAACTGAGATACCTACAGCGTGAGCTATGAGAAAGCGCCACGCTTCCCGAAGG
GAGAAAGGCGGACAGGTATCCGGTAAGCGGCAGGGTCGGAACAGGAGAGCGCACGAGGGAGCTTCCAGGG
GGAAACGCCTGGTATCTTTATAGTCCTGTCGGGTTTCGCCACCTCTGACTTGAGCGTCGATTTTTGTGAT
GCTCGTCAGGGGGGCGGAGCCTATGGAAAAACGCCAGCAACGCGGCCTTTTTACGGTTCCTGGCCTTTTG
CTGGCCTTTTGCTCACATGTTCTTTCCTGCGTTATCCCCTGATTCTGTGGATAACCGTATTACCGCCTTT
GAGTGAGCTGATACCGCTCGCCGCAGCCGAACGACCGAGCGCAGCGAGTCAGTGAGCGAGGAAGCGGAAG
AGCGCCCAATACGCAAACCGCCTCTCCCCGCGCGTTGGCCGATTCATTAATGCAGCTGGCACGACAGGTT
TCCCGACTGGAAAGCGGGCAGTGAGCGCAACGCAATTAATGTGAGTTAGCTCACTCATTAGGCACCCCAG
GCTTTACACTTTATGCTTCCGGCTCGTATGTTGTGTGGAATTGTGAGCGGATAACAATTTCACACAGGAA
ACAGCTATGACCATGATTACGCCAAGCTTTGCAGCGTGACCCGGTCGTGCCCCTCTCTAGAGATAATGAG
CATTGCATGTCTAAGTTATAAAAAATTACCACATATTTTTTTTGTCACACTTGTTTGAAGTGCAGTTTAT
CTATCTTTATACATATATTTAAACTTTACTCTACGAATAATATAATCTATAGTACTACAATAATATCAGT
GTTTTAGAGAATCATATAAATGAACAGTTAGACATGGTCTAAAGGACAATTGAGTATTTTGACAACAGGA
CTCTACAGTTTTATCTTTTTAGTGTGCATGTGTTCTCCTTTTTTTTTGCAAATAGCTTCACCTATATAAT
ACTTCATCCATTTTATTAGTACATCCATTTAGGGTTTAGGGTTAATGGTTTTTATAGACTAATTTTTTTA
GTACATCTATTTTATTCTATTTTAGCCTCTAAATTAAGAAAACTAAAACTCTATTTTAGTTTTTTTATTT
AATAATTTAGATATAAAATAGAATAAAATAAAGTGACTAAAAATTAAACAAATACCCTTTAAGAAATTAA
AAAAACTAAGGAAACATTTTTCTTGTTTCGAGTAGATAATGCCAGCCTGTTAAACGCCGTCGACGAGTCT
AACGGACACCAACCAGCGAACCAGCAGCGTCGCGTCGGGCCAAGCGAAGCAGACGGCACGGCATCTCTGT
CGCTGCCTCTGGACCCCTCTCGAGAGTTCCGCTCCACCGTTGGACTTGCTCCGCTGTCGGCATCCAGAAA
TTGCGTGGCGGAGCGGCAGACGTGAGCCGGCACGGCAGGCGGCCTCCTCCTCCTCTCACGGCACCGGCAG
CTACGGGGGATTCCTTTCCCACCGCTCCTTCGCTTTCCCTTCCTCGCCCGCCGTAATAAATAGACACCCC
CTCCACACCCTCTTTCCCCAACCTCGTGTTGTTCGGAGCGCACACACACACAACCAGATCTCCCCCAAAT
CCACCCGTCGGCACCTCCGCTTCAAGGTACGCCGCTCGTCCTCCCCCCCCCCCCCTCTCTACCTTCTCTA
GATCGGCGTTCCGGTCCATGGTTAGGGCCCGGTAGTTCTACTTCTGTTCATGTTTGTGTTAGATCCGTGT
TTGTGTTAGATCCGTGCTGCTAGCGTTCGTACACGGATGCGACCTGTACGTCAGACACGTTCTGATTGCT
AACTTGCCAGTGTTTCTCTTTGGGGAATCCTGGGATGGCTCTAGCCGTTCCGCAGACGGGATCGATTTCA
TGATTTTTTTTGTTTCGTTGCATAGGGTTTGGTTTGCCCTTTTCCTTTATTTCAATATATGCCGTGCACT
TGTTTGTCGGGTCATCTTTTCATGCTTTTTTTTGTCTTGGTTGTGATGATGTGGTCTGGTTGGGCGGTCG
TTCTAGATCGGAGTAGAATTCTGTTTCAAACTACCTGGTGGATTTATTAATTTTGGATCTGTATGTGTGT
GCCATACATATTCATAGTTACGAATTGAAGATGATGGATGGAAATATCGATCTAGGATAGGTATACATGT
TGATGCGGGTTTTACTGATGCATATACAGAGATGCTTTTTGTTCGCTTGGTTGTGATGATGTGGTGTGGT
TGGGCGGTCGTTCATTCGTTCTAGATCGGAGTAGAATACTGTTTCAAACTACCTGGTGTATTTATTAATT
TTGGAACTGTATGTGTGTGTCATACATCTTCATAGTTACGAGTTTAAGATGGATGGAAATATCGATCTAG
GATAGGTATACATGTTGATGTGGGTTTTACTGATGCATATACATGATGGCATATGCAGCATCTATTCATA
TGCTCTAACCTTGAGTACCTATCTATTATAATAAACAAGTATGTTTTATAATTATTTTGATCTTGATATA
CTTGGATGATGGCATATGCAGCAGCTATATGTGGATTTTTTTAGCCCTGCCTTCATACGCTATTTATTTG
CTTGGTACTGTTTCTTTTGTCGATGCTCACCCTGTTGTTTGGTGTTACTTCTGCAGACTAGAGTTATCAA
CAAGTTTGTACAAAAAAGCAGGCTCCACCATGATGGGTGGCTATGAATTTCAACGAGCAGAATTGGACGC
TCTGGAGGGAGTCGTCAGAGACCCAACTGCAGAACCAATGTCCCTTACATTACCCCTTTTACGTCACATA
ACGAATGACTTTTCCCCAGAGTTTGAGATCAGCAAGGATGATTCCGCCGTGGTTTATCTCGGCGTTCTCC
CAAGTGGTTTCAGAGTCGCAGTGAAGAAGCTCCATAACCGACATTGGCTGGAAGATGAGGATGCCTTTAT
TAATGAGGTAAGTATCGCTATGAAGGCCGCTAAAAAGAACACGGTCCGTGTTATTGGCTATTGTCAGCAT
ACGCAAGAGCAAATCGCAGAATACGAAGGAAAACAAGTGTTCGCCGAGCTTACGGAGCGTTTGATCTGCA
CCGAATACGTCCCCAACGGACCGCTCTCTGGCCACATTGAGGGGAAAATATGTGCACAAATGGACGGATA
TGAGTTTCAAAGGGCAGAGTTGGACGCACTGGAAAGAGTCGTACGAGACACTTCAGCTGAACCGATGTCC
TTGACTCTTCCGTTGCTCAGACATATTACGAATGACTTTTCCGACGAAAGCCGAATAGGCAGGGGAGGCT
TTGCCGTGGTATACCTGGGAGTTTTACCTAGCGGTTTGAGGATTGCTGTTAAGAGGCTTAGTAATATTGC
CTACATGAATGAATCAGCTTTTCAAAACGAGGTTTTCATTACGATGAAAGCCACCCATAAAAATACCGTC
CGATTCATGGGCTATTGCTCACAAATACAGGGAAAATTAATAGAGCACAATGGGCAGCATGTCTTTGCTC
AGTTAGAGGAGAGGCTGATTTGTGTCGAATACGCTCCAAAAGGCACTTTAGACGCACATATAGGGGACTA
CGGGGAGCTCGACTGGAACCAACGATACCAGATACTTAAGGGGATATGTCAAGGCCTCCACCACCTCCAC
GATGAGATGCATGTCTTTCACGGTGATATCAAGCCTGCCAATATCTTGATTGGTGACAATCTCGTCCCCA
AAATCTACGATTTTGGACTTTCACAAATGTTTGAAGAAGAAGAGACGGAGCGAATCGTAAAAAATATGGC
TGGTACGTTGTGCTACCTCGCACCGGAGGTTCTTAACACCCATATGATGTCTTTTAAGGCTGAGATATAT
TCTTTAGGTGTGGTGATTGAGGAATTACTGACGGGTAAGAAGGGCTGGATCGATGAAGACGTTAGAAAGC
AACTCAAGGGCCTCAGAAAGACATTAGTGAAGGAAGGTGCTTTTTCAAGTTGGGAGAACAAATACCATCA
GGTAAGGACCTGCATGGAAATTGGTCAGGACTGTATCGATCCCAATCCGCATAAGAGGCCCACCCTGTTC
GAAATTATTCAGCGTCTTAATGAAGCTGAGGACATGAATTACAGTGCCGCAAGCTTGTGGCAGGTTCAGT
CTGGTGACGAAGAATCAGACTTGTCTGACACGGAAGCATTAGAAACCGAAACAACTAGCGAGTTCCTCCC
GTCAGACGAGGAGCCGGCAAGTGTTGGTAAGACTGGGGAGACTTCTACTCAGGAACCCGATAAGCCAGAC
TTGGTTTCAAAGCTGCCAGCAAGCGTCGATCTGTCCGATTTAAAAGTGCTCGAAAAAATAACAGATGACT
TCAGCCATGAGAGAATCGTTGGCAAGGACGGTACATTCAAGGGTTGCCACAAAGCATTCGTGTATAAGGG
CGACATTCCGCGACGTGAGATGATCGCCGTCAAAAGACTCATCGGTGTTGAAATACCCGTCGAAAAGTTC
AAGAGGGAGGCTGAACAGTTCATTCGTTTAGATCATAAGAACATTGTTAAAGTCGCATCCTATTGCCACG
ACCAATCCACTGGTCACAGGCTCGTGCAGTTTAAAGGAAAACCATTGCCCCAGTTATTTAACGGTCCTGA
ACAGTTGCTCTGCTATGAGTATATGCATAATGGGTCTTTGCGTGACTATCTTATGGGTCAGGGTAGCCGT
GAAATCGATTGGCAGATGCGTTATAAACTGATCAAAGGGACTTGCGCAGGCCTTGATTACCTTCATAAGG
GGCGAGCTGGTTGCCCGATTGTCCATCTCAACTTAAGCCCGAGCAACGTTTTATTGGATCATAACTACAT
ACCTAGGATTACCGGCTTCGATTTCTCTAAGTTGATTGGAGAAAAAAATACGAAGAGTGTAGTTCTCAAA
CTCAACGGACCAATTGCCTATCTTCCTCCGGATTTTTTCCACAGTAAAGGCACCGACTTGAAGTACCTGG
CAACCGTCGACATTTACTCACTTGGGTTGATGATCCTGGAAATTGCTACGCAACAAGAAATTAAGGGAAT
TCACGGAGTGCTGATCAAGAGTATCGAAGAGAACTGGAGGGAGGAGAGTCAGATAACCCGATTGTATACC
TCCTTGGGAGCTGATGAATTACGTCAAGTGAAAATGTGCATTGATATCGGCCTGGACTGCGTTAAGTCAA
ACCCTGAAAAAAGGCCTACCGCAGGGGCTATAATGCTCTGGTTGGATAAGGAATCTAAACCCGTACCAGT
ATCAAGGGCTGGGGCCGGAGTCTTACCACGACCCCCTGTACCTACTAACATAAACCACGCTGGTAGGATA
CAGGGAATACCAATTGAAAAAAGCCAGGTCTTAATCCCTAGCTTCGCATGTAACGAATATTCCTCAGTTA
AGATTCAAAACCTGCACCTTTTGCTCTTCATGTTCATACAAGTTGACCAAGGTAGCGACTACAAGGACCA
CGACGGTGACTACAAGGACGACGACGACAAGATCTAGACCCAGCTTTCTTGTACAAAGTGGTTGATAACA
GCGGGTTAATTAACATCTTTTACCCATACGATGTTCCTGACTATGCGGGCTATCCCTATGACGTCCCGGA
CTATGCAGGATCCTATCCATATGACGTTCCAGATTACGCTGCTCAGTGCAGCGCTTAGAGCTCGAATTTC
CCCGATCGTTCAAACATTTGGCAATAAAGTTTCTTAAGATTGAATCCTGTTGCCGGTCTTGCGATGATTA
TCATATAATTTCTGTTGAATTACGTTAAGCATGTAATAATTAACATGTAATGCATGACGTTATTTATGAG
ATGGGTTTTTATGATTAGAGTCCCGCAATTATACATTTAATACGCGATAGAAAACAAAATATAGCGCGCA
AACTAGGATAAATTATCGCGCGCGGTGTCATCTATGTTACTAGATCGGGAATTAGCACTAGAGGATCCCC
GGGTACCGAGCTCGAATTCACTGGCCGTCGTTTTACAACGTCGTGACTGGGAAAACCCTGGCGTTACCCA
ACTTAATCGCCTTGCAGCACATCCCCCTTTCGCCAGCTGGCGTAATAGCGAAGAGGCCCGCACCGATCGC
CCTTCCCAACAGTTGCGCAGCCTGAATGGCGAATGGCGCCTGATGCGGTATTTTCTCCTTACGCATCTGT
GCGGTATTTCACACCGCATATGGTGCACTCTCAGTACAATCTGCTCTGATGCCGCATAGTTAAGCCAGCC
CCGACACCCGCCAACACCCGCTGACGCGCCCTGACGGGCTTGTCTGCTCCCGGCATCCGCTTACAGACAA
GCTGTGACCGTCTCCGGGAGCTGCATGTGTCAGAGGTTTTCACCGTCATCACCGAAACGCGCGAGACGAA
AGGGCCTCGTGATACGCCTATTTTTATAGGTTAATGTCATGATAATAATGGTTTCTTAGACGTCAGGTGG
CACTTTTCGGGGAAATGTGCGCGGAACCCCTATTTGTTTATTTTTCTAAATACATTCAAATATGTATCCG
CTCATGAGACAATAACCCTGATAAATGCTTCAATAATATTGAAAAAGGAAGAGTATGAGTATTCAACATT
TCCGTGTCGCCCTTATTCCCTTTTTTGCGGCATTTTGCCTTCCTGTTTTTGCTCACCCAGAAACGCTGGT
GAAAGTAAAAGATGCTGAAGATCAGTTGGGTGCACGAGTGGGTTACATCGAACTGGATCTCAACAGCGGT
AAGATCCTTGAGAGTTTTCGCCCCGAAGAACGTTTTCCAATGATGAGCACTTTTAAAGTTCTGCTATGTG
GCGCGGTATTATCCCGTATTGACGCCGGGCAAGAGCAACTCGGTCGCCGCATACACTATTCTCAGAATGA
CTTGGTTGAGTACTCACCAGTCACAGAAAAGCATCTTACGGATGGCATGACAGTAAGAGAATTATGCAGT
GCTGCCATAACCATGAGTGATAACACTGCGGCCAACTTACTTCTGACAACGATCGGAGGACCGAAGGAGC
TAACCGCTTTTTTGCACAACATGGGGGATCATGTAACTCGCCTTGATCGTTGGGAACCGGAGCTGAATGA
AGCCATACCAAACGACGAGCGTGACACCACGATGCCTGTAGCAATGGCAACAACGTTGCGCAAACTATTA
ACTGGCGAACTACTTACTCTAGCTTCCCGGCAACAATTAATAGACTGGATGGAGGCGGATAAAGTTGCAG
GACCACTTCTGCGCTCGGCCCTTCCGGCTGGCTGGTTTATTGCTGATAAATCTGGAGCCGGTGAGCGTGG
GTCTCGCGGTATCATTGCAGCACTGGGGCCAGATGGTAAGCCCTCCCGTATCGTAGTTATCTACACGACG
GGGAGTCAGGCAACTATGGATGAACGAAATAGACAGATCGCTGAGATAGGTGCCTCACTGATTAAGCATT
GGTAACTGTCAGACCAAGTTTACTCATATATACTTTAGATTGATTTAAAACTTCATTTTTAATTTAAAAG
GATCTAGGTGAAGATCCTTTTTGATAATCTCATGACCAAAATCCCTTAACGTGAGTTTTCGTTCCACTGA
GCGTCAGACCCCGTAGAAAAGATCAAAGGATCTTC
